>Addgene plasmid #62326 | pBoPyV1-S22 | depositor full sequence | sequence record 102249 | Re-ligatable complete genome of BoPyV1 isolate S22
ATAAAACGAAAGGCTCAGTCGAAAGACTGGGCCTTTCGTTTTATCTGTTGTTTGTCGGTGAACGCTCTCC
TGAGTAGGACAAATCCGCCGGGAGAACAACAACAATTGCATTCATTTTATGTTTCAGGTTCAGGGGGAGG
TGTGGGAGGTTTTTTAACGCTAGCATGGATGTTTTCCCAGTCACGACGTTGTAAAACGACGGCCAGTCTT
AAGCTCGGGCCCCAAATAATGATTTTATTTTGACTGATAGTGACCTGTTCGTTGCAACAAATTGATGAGC
AATGCTTTTTTATAATGCCAACTTTGTACAAAAAAGTTGGCTTACCCGGGGCCTGGCTTCCCGCCGGATT
TTCTTCCTCATTATCTGATGGCTCTAATTCCTCATCACAATGCAGATCTTGCTCATCAAAGCCTTGATTG
AATTCTTCCCACCACTGTTCCCACTGTGAGGTGCCATATTCTGGAACCTTAACCAGAAAATCTTAGGTAA
GTATATATTTTTATTTTTTAAGCTTATATATCCAATAATTAAGAAATACCATACCTGGCTAGTAGTGGCA
CTTGCAGCAATTTTTGCTTTATTATACAAATACAGAAGTCTTTTCATTGCTTCTTCATTCCCTCCTAAAA
ATAAAATCAGATTTACTGCCTGTAAACAAGATTTGCATGTACAGATCAATACTAAATATATTTACCTTTA
TCTGGATGATGCACCTTGCATGCCTTCAGGAATGCCTTTTTCAAAGTATCTGCATTGCCAATATCAGGGG
TTCCTAAGAGCCCCCTAAGCTCCTCATATTCCTCAGATGTTAATTCCATTTTCCTCTTTTAGGGCGCGCC
TCGGAGGCCTGTCCACTACTTCTGTAGAAGAGGTTGGAGGCTTAAGCCTCCGGCCTCAGCTATATAGAAA
AAAAATTACAGGGTGGCTCCGCCCAGACTCCGCCCATCTCTCCGCCCCATCTCTCCGCCCAGTCTCCGCC
TAAGGGAAACCAGTCCCATCCGCAGGAGTCCCTCAGGACAAGAAACAATAGGAACAACATGGCCTTACAA
TGGGTGTGGCTGTGTCTTAGAAAAAGTTTAAGAAACAACAAATTAATGATGTGTAGAATATTGATTGAAC
TATTGAAAATATTGTTAGATGTTCTGGACAGCGGGGACTATGCTGATGGGCCCTCAGATAACCCTGGTAC
AGGTATTGCTAAGGAGGAGATTGTGAAATGCATTGACTTTCTTAAGATGCTGGAGGCAGGAGATGACGAC
ATAGATAAGTATGGGTTTCCTGAGCTGCTTGCGGCACACTTTGCCAACTGTTTGGCAGTTTGTTTGAAAG
CAGCGCGGGAAAGCGACGCCATGTTTTGCTGTTCTTTGGAAGCAAACAGCTCAGATTTTAACTAAAGGTA
GGCCACTAATGGGTTTATTTTCTAGGATTTTCTAGGATGGGACACCATGGGAGCCCTTCTCACAATCCTA
GCTGAAGTTTTTGAATTAGCTACTGCTACAGGGCTGTCAGCTGAAGCTATCCTCACTGGAGAGGCCTTCA
CTACTGCCGAACTACTTCAAGCACATATTGCAAATCTTGTTGAAGTTGGTGAATTGTCTGTAGCAGAGGC
CTTAGCAGCTACAGAGGTTACTAGTGAAGCTTTCGAGGCCTTGCAAAGCATATCTTCTGTTCTTCCTACA
GCTTTTATTGGTGTTGCTGCTACAGAGGGAGCTATACTTGGGTCCCTTATTACTTTAACTGCTACTTCCT
CAGCCCTTTATCCTAGTACTTGGAAGCACAGCACTCCTAGTGCAAACCTTAATCAGGAAATGGCTTTGGT
TCCTTACATAGGGGATCTAGATATATTTTTTCCTGGGGCAGAAACTATTTCTAGATTTGTGTACAGTATT
GATCCTTTTCGCTGGGCCTCATACCTGTATAATATAGTAGGAAGAGCTGTATGGGAACATTTATTTAGAG
AAACAAGGAGACAAATAGCTTATCATACTACAGATATTGCTGGAAGAACAGCACAAAGCATACATCATAC
TATTGCTAACTTTTTGGAAAATGTTAGGTGGACTGTATCTCACCTTGGGACAAACCTGTACTCTGGTTTA
CACAATTACTATAGACAGCTCCCCCCTTTAAATCCCCCACAGTCCAGAGAGTTAGCAAGGCGTCTTGGGG
TTCCTCAACCAGATAGACAAATATTTGAAAAAGGAGAGGAGGGAATGAAGCATCCAGTCTCAGCAGAATA
TGTAGAGAAATATGGAGCTCCTGGAGGTGCAGAGCAAAGAGTTGCTCCTGATTGGCTGCTACCTCTTCTT
TTAGGCCTCTACGGTGATCTTACCCCCGCCTGGGAAGCTGAAGTAGAGGAGGAAGAGAATGAGCAGGATG
AGGAAGAATATGAACCCCCCCAAAAAAGGATTAAAAGGACAGCCAAGTCCAGTTCCAAAGTTAATAATAA
AAGGGGGGATAGAAGTGCTAGGTCTCCGTACAGGACCAGACAGCACAACCACAATTGAGCTGTTTTTGAA
CCCAAGAATGGGACAAAGCACTGAGTCTGAATATTATGGCTTCAGTGACAACCAGAGGGGATCAACCTCA
AGAACAGATGAAGACCTAATTAGTGCAGAACTGCCCAGATATAGTTTGGGAGTGGTACAATTGCCTTTGC
TTAATGAAAAACTTACTGATGATGTTTTGCTTATGTGGGAAGCTGTAAGTTGCAAAACTGAGGTCGTTGG
TGTTAACACTTTAACAACCTGTCATGGATATAAGAAAAGGTATTCGCCCTCTGCTGGTCAAGGCTCAGCA
ATGCCTATAGAGGGAATAAATTACCATTTCTTTGCTGTAGGTGGCGAACCACTTGAAATCCAGTTCATAT
GTGAGGATTTCAAAGCCCCCTATCATCCCACAGAAACTATAGTCCCTCCCAAACTCAGCAACAAATCCCA
GGTGCTAGATCCTACCCTCAAGGGAATTCTAGACAAAGATGGTGTGTATCCTGTTGAATGTTGGTGTCCA
GATCCAAGTAAAAATGAAAACACCAGATACTTCGGAACATATACAGGAGGTGTTAGCACTCCACCTGTGC
TGCAGTTCACAAATACTGTGACAACCATTCTTCTTGATGAGAATGGCGTAGGCCCGCTTTGTAAAGCTGA
CAAGCTATATATCACAGCAGCAGACATTTGTGGCTTTCTGACTCAGCCGAATGACCAACAGCAATTTAGA
GGCCTACCCAGGTACATGTCTGTGACTCTCAGGAAGAGACTTGTGAAGAACCCATACCCCATTGCCAGCA
TACTCACATCTTTGTTTACCAATTCCCTGCCACCTGTTACTAGCCAAGAAATGGATAAACAGGTTGAGGA
GGTCAGAATTTACCAAGGGGTTGAGGGCCTACCAGGAGATCCTGACATGGTCAGGTACATCAATAAGTTT
GGACAAGAGGAAACTTGTATTCCAAAATGACTTTATTATGGTACTGCTTGTTACAGTTGTAGATCAAAGC
TTTATGAATAAATCATTTTTCCAGAATATTTTTTCCTTGTTCAATGTTTTCTTTCATGGTTAACAACCAC
ATATCTCCCACCTCTGTCTCAATTCTCTCTTTCCACTTGACTACACATTCCTGCAGTTTTTCTGTGAAAT
CATCTACAGACCTAAAGTAGATAAGTAACAAGAGCCAGGTGATTCCACTCTGTAAATATCTTTTTTTGCC
CACTTCCTCAGTATTCTTAAGACTTTTATATAAGTTATAATTATGCAGTAGTTCTACTTTTTGATACATA
CGGATTTTGACTGTTAAGGGTATTTCATAGTCATTACAGGTAACAATTCCAGGTGGGAAGATCTGAGTAA
CCTTATTTTGATGTTTTCTTTCAAGGTTTACTGGGACTGCGCCATCTAAATGATCTCTTAAATTATCTAA
ATTTTCAAAACCAATTCCAGTCTGAAGGGAGGATTTACTGGATTTCTTACCTTTGACATCTTCAAACACA
ACTGTAAACTGATCAATTGCCATTCCTAATTCAAATGCCAGTCTTTCAGGGGGACAATTTATATTTAAAT
AAGCTCCCCCACACAGGCCTATAAGGCCTGCAGCAACTGTAGTTTTCCCACAGTTTACAGGTCCCTTTAA
GAGCAGATATCTTTGTTTTGGTTTATTTTCAACCACCATCTTGATATAATTAAAGATAACATCTGGCATA
TTGGGATGTAGGGCATTGAGCCACATAACTGCCGCCATTCGGTGGGCTAAATGCTCCTCCCCCCGAGCGC
CAAACAAATCCTCCATTTCTTGAAAAAGGCCCTGCCACCTTTGCACTAATAATTCATTTCTAGTTAATGT
TTTCATATCTAATCTCCTTTTTGCTAACACAGTATCACAGGCCTGATTACATATAGTTTTCTGAGTTTTG
CTGTCCTGAAACAGTAAAGCATTTAAGGTGTGGTCCTTGGTATGGTGTCTTCTATGCTCAAGGCGTCTGG
GATTGTCACATACTTTACATGCTTCAGGTGCAGTTGTAAATTCCAAATATAATGCCATTAATAATAGAGG
GTCTGTACATTTAATACTGCAAGCAAATTCAGAAATGAGTTTCCAATTTACAGATTTTTCTTCTTCTTGC
ACAGGGTTAAAGAAACTACTTGGCAGACCTCCTTGTATGTTTTGGGAGATAAGTTCAAATGTGCAGCAAA
CATTATAGGCCTCCTGAGGTTTTAGAACTCCCTTGGCTTGTAGAAAGCTCACAGTACATTTTTTACTACA
CAGATTTTCCATTGCATTTACCCGATGTTTTCCAACAGTGATAATATACAGAACAGAATCACCATTATAC
ATATACAAGGCAATAAATGTACATTTGTAGGCTGCCTGGATACAAGGATATAATTCTTTTCCTTTCTCTG
CAGTAGTAAATATTATAAAGCAATTATATGTTCTATTTGTGAACAGAGCATTGCTTACATATTCTTTCAA
AATCTCAGGAAAGTCAGGTGCTGTTCTAGGTTTCTTGGGTGGGGTAGCTTGACTTCCCGGGTGCAACTTT
CTTGTACAAAGTTGGCATTATAAGAAAGCATTGCTTATCAATTTGTTGCAACGAACAGGTCACTATCAGT
CAAAATAAAATCATTATTTGCCATCCAGCTGATAAGCAAGTAAAACCTCTACAAATGTGGTAAAATCGAT
AAGGATCCGGGCTGGCGTAATAGCGAAGAGGCCCGCACCGATCGCCCTTCCCAACAGTTGCGTACCTAAC
CAAGTTCCTCTTTCAGAGGTTATTTCAGGCCCTGCAGGTTAATTAACAAAAAACCCCGCCGGGGCGGGGT
TTTTTGTTACAATTCTTATCCTCAGTCCTGCTCCTCTGCCACAAAGTGCACACAGTTGCCTGCTGGGTCT
CTCAGGGCAAACTCTCTCCCCCAGGGCTGCTCTCCAATCTCTGTCATGGCAGGGCCACTGGCATCCCTGA
AGTTGGTGGAGACCACCTCACTCCACTCAGCATACAGCTCATCCAGTCCTCTCACCCACACCCAAGCCAG
GGTGTTGTCAGGCACCACCTGGTCCTGGACTGCTGAGATGAACAGGGTGACATCATCTCTGACCACACCT
GCAAAGTCATCCTCCACAAAATCTCTGGAGAACCCCAACCTGTCAGTCCAGAACTCAACAGCTCCAGCCA
CATCCCTGGCTGTGAGCACTGGGACAGCACTGGTCAACTTGGCCATGATGGCCCTCCTATAGTGAGTCGT
ATTATACTATGCCGATATACTATGCCGATGATTAATTGTCAACTACTTTTGAAAAATTTAATTAAGAACA
TGTGAGCAAAAGGCCAGCAAAAGGCCAGGAACCGTAAAAAGGCCGCGTTGCTGGCGTTTTTCCATAGGCT
CCGCCCCCCTGACGAGCATCACAAAAATCGACGCTCAAGTCAGAGGTGGCGAAACCCGACAGGACTATAA
AGATACCAGGCGTTTCCCCCTGGAAGCTCCCTCGTGCGCTCTCCTGTTCCGACCCTGCCGCTTACCGGAT
ACCTGTCCGCCTTTCTCCCTTCGGGAAGCGTGGCGCTTTCTCATAGCTCACGCTGTAGGTATCTCAGTTC
GGTGTAGGTCGTTCGCTCCAAGCTGGGCTGTGTGCACGAACCCCCCGTTCAGCCCGACCGCTGCGCCTTA
TCCGGTAACTATCGTCTTGAGTCCAACCCGGTAAGACACGACTTATCGCCACTGGCAGCAGCCACTGGTA
ACAGGATTAGCAGAGCGAGGTATGTAGGCGGTGCTACAGAGTTCTTGAAGTGGTGGCCTAACTACGGCTA
CACTAGAAGAACAGTATTTGGTATCTGCGCTCTGCTGAAGCCAGTTACCTTCGGAAAAAGAGTTGGTAGC
TCTTGATCCGGCAAACAAACCACCGCTGGTAGCGGTGGTTTTTTTGTTTGCAAGCAGCAGATTACGCGCA
GAAAAAAAGGATCTCAAGAAGATCCTTTGATCTTTTCTACGGGGTCTGACGCTCAGTGGAACGAAAACTC
ACGTTAAGGGATTTTGGTCATGGCTAGTTAATTAACCCACGTTTCAACATGCACATCCCAGTAATTTGGA
AACATTTTGTTTCCAAAGATTCACTTAACATTGGTTTAGCAACATGAAGCTTGGCTGTTTTGGCGGATGA
GAGAAGATTTTCAGCCTGATACAGATTAAATCAGAACGCAGAAGCGGTCTGATAAAACAGAATTTGCCTG
GCGGCAGTAGCGCGGTGGTCCCACCTGACCCCATGCCGAACTCAGAAGTGAAACGCCGTAGCGCCGATGG
TAGTGTGGGGTCTCCCCATGCGAGAGTAGGGAACTGCCAGGCATCAA
Features (pLannotate 1.2.2; 15 found; start..end, strand, type, name):
    171..207     -  CDS            lacZα (fragment): LacZα fragment of β-galactosidase; lacZ fragment
    224..319     +  protein_bind   attL3: mutant version of attL; recombination site for the Gateway® LR reaction LR Clonase™
    377..625     -  CDS            ST_POVBO (fragment): Experimental evidence at transcript level: Swiss-Prot protein existence level 2. Promotes efficient viral genome replication by accelerating both G1 and S phase progression of the cell cycle. From Bovine polyomavirus (BPyV) (Bos taurus polyomavirus 1).
    694..819     -  CDS            ST_POVBO (fragment): Experimental evidence at transcript level: Swiss-Prot protein existence level 2. Promotes efficient viral genome replication by accelerating both G1 and S phase progression of the cell cycle. From Bovine polyomavirus (BPyV) (Bos taurus polyomavirus 1).
   1039..1392    +  CDS            AGNO_POVBO: Protein predicted: Swiss-Prot protein existence level 4. From Bovine polyomavirus (BPyV) (Bos taurus polyomavirus 1).
   1447..2505    +  CDS            VP2_POVBO: Protein inferred from homology: Swiss-Prot protein existence level 3. [Isoform VP3]: structural protein that resides within the core of the capsid surrounded by 72 VP1 pentamers. Following virus endocytosis and trafficking to the endoplasmic reticulum, VP2 and VP3 form oligomers and integrate into the endoplasmic reticulum membrane. Heterooligomer VP2-VP3 may create a viroporin for transporting the viral genome across the endoplasmic reticulum membrane to the cytoplasm. Nuclear entry of the viral DNA involves the selective exposure and importin recognition of VP2 or Vp3 nuclear localization si
   2399..3445    +  CDS            VP1_SV40: Experimental evidence at protein level: Swiss-Prot protein existence level 1. Forms an icosahedral capsid with a T=7 symmetry and a 40 nm diameter. The capsid is composed of 72 pentamers linked to each other by disulfide bonds and associated with VP2 or VP3 proteins. Binds to N- glycolylneuraminic analog of the ganglioside GM1 on the cell surface to provide virion attachment to target cell (PubMed:18353982). Once attached, the virion is internalized by caveolin-mediated endocytosis and traffics to the endoplasmic reticulum. Inside the endoplasmic reticulum, the protein folding machinery isomer
   3516..5030    -  CDS            LT_POVBO (fragment): Experimental evidence at transcript level: Swiss-Prot protein existence level 2. Isoform large T antigen is a key early protein essential for both driving viral replication and inducing cellular transformation. Plays a role in viral genome replication by driving entry of quiescent cells into the cell cycle and by autoregulating the synthesis of viral early mRNA. Displays highly oncogenic activities by corrupting the host cellular checkpoint mechanisms that guard cell division and the transcription, replication, and repair of DNA. Participates in the modulation of cellular gene expression prece
   5034..5129    -  protein_bind   attL3: mutant version of attL; recombination site for the Gateway® LR reaction LR Clonase™
   5191..5242    +  CDS            lacZα (fragment): LacZα fragment of β-galactosidase; lacZ fragment
   5345..5716    -  CDS            ble: BLE_STRHI - Experimental evidence at protein level: Swiss-Prot protein existence level 1. Binding protein with a strong affinity to the bleomycin family of antibiotics. From Streptoalloteichus hindustanus.
   5736..5783    -  promoter       EM7 promoter: synthetic bacterial promoter&nbsp
   5869..6457    -  rep_origin     ori: high-copy-number ColE1/pMB1/pBR322/pUC origin of replication
   6716..6831    +  ncRNA          5S rRNA: Accession: RF00001 - 5S ribosomal RNA
   6835..84      +  terminator     rrnB T1 terminator (across the origin): Escherichia coli rrnB; transcription terminator T1 from the E. coli rrnB gene
