[The description below was written by a language model from this plasmid's Addgene catalogue record and pLannotate feature annotations shown in this document.]
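Description:
pBoPyV1-S22 is a viral clone plasmid carrying the complete genome of bovine polyomavirus 1 (BoPyV1) isolate S22, a 4,706 bp insert in the small (about 2.1 kb) pFunnyfarm backbone, for a total of 6,837 bp. It is propagated in E. coli as a high-copy plasmid from a ColE1/pUC-type origin and selected with Zeocin/bleomycin through the Streptoalloteichus hindustanus ble gene driven by the synthetic bacterial EM7 promoter. The backbone also contains residual lacZα fragments, an rrnB T1 terminator with adjacent 5S rRNA sequence, and two attL3-type Gateway recombination sites in opposite orientations flanking the insert, consistent with the recorded Gateway cloning method.

The insert shows the typical polyomavirus layout. On one strand lie the late genes: an agnoprotein open reading frame, the minor capsid proteins VP2/VP3, and an overlapping VP1 major capsid gene (annotated by homology to SV40 VP1). On the opposite strand are the early genes, large T antigen and small t antigen, which drive viral DNA replication and push host cells into the cell cycle. Because the circular genome was linearised for cloning, the early region is split across the insert ends, with small t fragments at one junction and the large T fragment at the other. No heterologous eukaryotic promoter is annotated, so expression would depend on the virus's own regulatory region, which the feature table does not annotate.

According to the depositor, the genome can be released from the vector by XmaI digestion, and the sequence record describes it as re-ligatable, so an intact circular viral genome can be regenerated. The plasmid therefore serves as a reference clone of this isolate for studies of polyomavirus sequence and biology.
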