Addgene plasmid #62326: pBoPyV1-S22
Purpose: Complete genome of BoPyV1 isolate S22
Depositing lab: Christopher Buck. Depositing organization: National Cancer Institute (NCI). Publication: Hamburger polyomaviruses. Peretti A, FitzGerald PC, Bliskovsky V, Buck CB, Pastrana DV. J Gen Virol. 2015 Jan 7. pii: vir.0.000033. doi: 10.1099/vir.0.000033. PubMed 25568187.
Backbone
  Vector backbone: pFunnyfarm
  Backbone manufacturer: Christopher Buck lab, Addgene plasmid 24755
  Backbone size w/o insert (bp): 2131
  Total vector size (bp): 6837
  Vector type: Viral clone
Growth in bacteria
  Bacterial resistance: Bleocin (Zeocin), 50 μg/mL
  Growth temperature: 37°C
  Growth strain: DH5alpha
  Copy number: High Copy
Gene/Insert
  Gene/Insert name: Full genome of BoPyV1 isolate S22
  Species: Viruses (Polyomaviridae)
  Insert size (bp): 4706
  GenBank ID: KM496323.1 GI:697870334
  Cloning method: Gateway Cloning
  Sequencing primers: 5′ M13/pUC Forward; 3′ Asylum-R (CTGAAAGAGGAACTTGGTTAGG)
Terms and licenses: Academic/Nonprofit Terms; Industry Terms: Not Available to Industry
Depositor comments: Genome can be liberated by digestion with XmaI
How to cite: pBoPyV1-S22 was a gift from Christopher Buck (Addgene plasmid # 62326 ; http://n2t.net/addgene:62326 ; RRID:Addgene_62326)
