>Addgene plasmid #62326 | pBoPyV1-S22 | addgene partial sequence | sequence record 104928 | M13pUC-Fwd 5'-CCCAGTCACGACGTTGTAAAACG-3'
GGGCCCCAAATAATGATTTTATTTTGACTGATAGTGACCTGTTCGTTGCAACAAATTGATGAGCAATGCT
TTTTTATAATGCCAACTTTGTACAAAAAAGTTGGCTTACCCGGGGCCTGGCTTCCCGCCGGATTTTCTTC
CTCATTATCTGATGGCTCTAATTCCTCATCACAATGCAGATCTTGCTCATCAAAGCCTTGATTGAATTCT
TCCCACCACTGTTCCCACTGTGAGGTGCCATATTCTGGAACCTTAACCAGAAAATCTTAGGTAAGTATAT
ATTTTTATTTTTTAAGCTTATATATCCAATAATTAAGAAATACCATACCTGGCTAGTAGTGGCACTTGCA
GCAATTTTTGCTTTATTATACAAATACAGAAGTCTTTTCATTGCTTCTTCATTCCCTCCTAAAAATAAAA
TCAGATTTACTGCCTGTAAACAAGATTTGCATGTACAGATCAATACTAAATATATTTACCTTTATCTGGA
TGATGCACCTTGCATGCCTTCAGGAATGCCTTTTTCAAAGTATCTGCATTGCCAATATCAGGGGTTCCTA
AGAGCCCCCTAAGCTCCTCATATTCCTCAGATGTTAATTCCATTTTCCTCTTTTAGGGCGCGCCTCGGAG
GCCTGTCCACTACTTCTGTAGAAGAGGTTGGAGGCTTAAGCCTCCGGCCTCAGCTATATAGAAAAAAAAT
TACAGGGTGGCTCCGCCCAGACTCCGCCCATCTCTCCGCCCCATCTCTCCGCCCAGTCTCCGCCTAAGGG
AAACCAGTCCCATCCGCAGGAGTCCCTCAGGACAAGAAACAATAGGAACAACATGGCCTTACAATGGGTG
TGGCTGTGTCTTAGAAAAAGTTTAAGAAACAACAAATTAATGATGTGTAGAATATTGATTGAACTATTGA
AAATATTGTTAGATGTTCTGGACAGCGGGGACTATGCTGATGGGCCCTCAGATAACCCTGGTACAGGTAT
TGCTAAGGAGGAGATTGTGAAATGCATTGACTT
