>Addgene plasmid #62326 | pBoPyV1-S22 | addgene partial sequence | sequence record 106268 | pBR322ori-F 5'-GGGAAACGCCTGGTATCTTT-3'
CCACCTCTGACTTGAGCGTCGATTTTTGTGATGCTCGTCAGGGGGGCGGAGCCTATGGAAAAACGCCAGC
AACGCGGCCTTTTTACGGTTCCTGGCCTTTTGCTGGCCTTTTGCTCACATGTTCTTAATTAAATTTTTCA
AAAGTAGTTGACAATTAATCATCGGCATAGTATATCGGCATAGTATAATACGACTCACTATAGGAGGGCC
ATCATGGCCAAGTTGACCAGTGCTGTCCCAGTGCTCACAGCCAGGGATGTGGCTGGAGCTGTTGAGTTCT
GGACTGACAGGTTGGGGTTCTCCAGAGATTTTGTGGAGGATGACTTTGCAGGTGTGGTCAGAGATGATGT
CACCCTGTTCATCTCAGCAGTCCAGGACCAGGTGGTGCCTGACAACACCCTGGCTTGGGTGTGGGTGAGA
GGACTGGATGAGCTGTATGCTGAGTGGAGTGAGGTGGTCTCCACCAACTTCAGGGATGCCAGTGGCCCTG
CCATGACAGAGATTGGAGAGCAGCCCTGGGGGAGAGAGTTTGCCCTGAGAGACCCAGCAGGCAACTGTGT
GCACTTTGTGGCAGAGGAGCAGGACTGAGGATAAGAATTGTAACAAAAAACCCCGCCCCGGCGGGGTTTT
TTGTTAATTAACCTGCAGGGCCTGAAATAACCTCTGAAAGAGGAACTTGGTTAGGTACGCAACTGTTGGG
AAGGGCGATCGGTGCGGGCCTCTTCGCTATTACGCCAGCCCGGATCCTTATCGATTTTACCACATTTGTA
GAGGTTTTACTTGCTTATCAGCTGGATGGCAAATAATGATTTTATTTTGACTGATAGTGACCTGTTCGTT
GCAACAAATTGATAAGCAATGCTTTCTTATAATGCCAACTTTGTACAAGAAAGTTGCACCCGGGAAGTCA
AGCTACCCCACCCAAGAAACCTAGAACAGCACCTGACTTTCCTGAGATTTTGAAAGAATATGTAAGCAAT
GCTCTGTTCACAAA
