>Addgene plasmid #62326 | pBoPyV1-S22 | addgene partial sequence | sequence record 106271 | LacZ-F2 5'-cctcttcgctattacgccag-3'
TTTACCACATTTGTAGAGGTTTTACTTGCTTATCAGCTGGATGGCAAATAATGATTTTATTTTGACTGAT
AGTGACCTGTTCGTTGCAACAAATTGATAAGCAATGCTTTCTTATAATGCCAACTTTGTACAAGAAAGTT
GCACCCGGGAAGTCAAGCTACCCCACCCAAGAAACCTAGAACAGCACCTGACTTTCCTGAGATTTTGAAA
GAATATGTAAGCAATGCTCTGTTCACAAATAGAACATATAATTGCTTTATAATATTTACTACTGCAGAGA
AAGGAAAAGAATTATATCCTTGTATCCAGGCAGCCTACAAATGTACATTTATTGCCTTGTATATGTATAA
TGGTGATTCTGTTCTGTATATTATCACTGTTGGAAAACATCGGGTAAATGCAATGGAAAATCTGTGTAGT
AAAAAATGTACTGTGAGCTTTCTACAAGCCAAGGGAGTTCTAAAACCTCAGGAGGCCTATAATGTTTGCT
GCACATTTGAACTTATCTCCCAAAACATACAAGGAGGTCTGCCAAGTAGTTTCTTTAACCCTGTGCAAGA
AGAAGAAAAATCTGTAAATTGGAAACTCATTTCTGAATTTGCTTGCAGTATTAAATGTACAGACCCTCTA
TTATTAATGGCATTATATTTGGAATTTACAACTGCACCTGAAGCATGTAAAGTATGTGACAATCCCAGAC
GCCTTGAGCATAGAAGACACCATACCAAGGACCACACCTTAAATGCTTTACTGTTTCAGGACAGCAAAAC
TCAGAAAACTATATGTAATCAGGCCTGTGATACTGTGTTAGCAAAAAGGAGATTAGATATGAAAACATTA
ACTAGAAATGAATTATTAGTGCAAAGGTGGCAGGGCCTTTTTCAAGAAATGGAGGATTTGTTTGGCGCTC
GGGGGGAGGAGCATTTAGCCCACCGAATGGCGGCAGTTATGTGGCTCAATGC
